>Addgene plasmid #147951 | pCIneo-V5-SBP-MBP-HsNanos2_6-22_X | depositor full sequence | sequence record 290398 | Full Sequence
TCAATATTGGCCATTAGCCATATTATTCATTGGTTATATAGCATAAATCAATATTGGCTATTGGCCATTG
CATACGTTGTATCTATATCATAATATGTACATTTATATTGGCTCATGTCCAATATGACCGCCATGTTGGC
ATTGATTATTGACTAGTTATTAATAGTAATCAATTACGGGGTCATTAGTTCATAGCCCATATATGGAGTT
CCGCGTTACATAACTTACGGTAAATGGCCCGCCTGGCTGACCGCCCAACGACCCCCGCCCATTGACGTCA
ATAATGACGTATGTTCCCATAGTAACGCCAATAGGGACTTTCCATTGACGTCAATGGGTGGAGTATTTAC
GGTAAACTGCCCACTTGGCAGTACATCAAGTGTATCATATGCCAAGTCCGCCCCCTATTGACGTCAATGA
CGGTAAATGGCCCGCCTGGCATTATGCCCAGTACATGACCTTACGGGACTTTCCTACTTGGCAGTACATC
TACGTATTAGTCATCGCTATTACCATGGTGATGCGGTTTTGGCAGTACACCAATGGGCGTGGATAGCGGT
TTGACTCACGGGGATTTCCAAGTCTCCACCCCATTGACGTCAATGGGAGTTTGTTTTGGCACCAAAATCA
ACGGGACTTTCCAAAATGTCGTAACAACTGCGATCGCCCGCCCCGTTGACGCAAATGGGCGGTAGGCGTG
TACGGTGGGAGGTCTATATAAGCAGAGCTCGTTTAGTGAACCGTCAGATCACTAGAAGCTTTATTGCGGT
AGTTTATCACAGTTAAATTGCTAACGCAGTCAGTGCTTCTGACACAACAGTCTCGAACTTAAGCTGCAGT
GACTCTCTTAAGGTAGCCTTGCAGAAGTTGGTCGTGAGGCACTGGGCAGGTAAGTATCAAGGTTACAAGA
CAGGTTTAAGGAGACCAATAGAAACTGGGCTTGTCGAGACAGAGAAGACTCTTGCGTTTCTGATAGGCAC
CTATTGGTCTTACTGACATCCACTTTGCCTTTCTCTCCACAGGTGTCCACTCCCAGTTCAATTACAGCTC
TTAAGGCTAGAGTACTTAATACGACTCACTATAGGCTAGCAATTGCGGCCACCATGGGTAAGCCTATCCC
TAACCCTCTCCTCGGTCTCGATTCTACGCCCGGAAGCGGTAGCGGTACCATGGACGAGAAGACCACCGGC
TGGGGGGGCGGCCACGTGGTGGAGGGCCTGGCCGGCGAGCTGGAGCAGCTGCGGGCCAGGCTGGAGCACC
ACCCTCAGGGCCAGCGGGAGCCCTCCGGCGGCTGCAAGCCCCTCGACATGAAAATCGAAGAAGGTAAACT
GGTAATCTGGATTAACGGCGATAAAGGCTATAACGGTCTCGCTGAAGTCGGTAAGAAATTCGAGAAAGAT
ACCGGAATTAAAGTCACCGTTGAGCATCCGGATAAACTGGAAGAGAAATTCCCGCAGGTTGCGGCAACTG
GCGATGGCCCTGACATTATCTTCTGGGCACACGACCGCTTTGGTGGCTACGCTCAATCTGGCCTGTTGGC
TGAAATCACCCCGGACAAAGCGTTCCAGGACAAGCTGTATCCGTTTACCTGGGATGCCGTACGTTACAAC
GGCAAGCTGATTGCTTACCCGATCGCTGTTGAAGCGTTATCGCTGATTTATAACAAAGATCTGCTGCCGA
ACCCGCCAAAAACCTGGGAAGAGATCCCGGCGCTGGATAAAGAACTGAAAGCGAAAGGTAAGAGCGCGCT
GATGTTCAACCTGCAAGAACCGTACTTCACCTGGCCGCTGATTGCTGCTGACGGGGGTTATGCGTTCAAG
TATGAAAACGGCAAGTACGACATTAAAGACGTGGGCGTGGATAACGCTGGCGCGAAAGCGGGTCTGACCT
TCCTGGTTGACCTGATTAAAAGCAAACACATGAATGCAGACACCGATTACTCCATCGCAGAAGCTGCCTT
TAATAAAGGCGAAACAGCGATGACCATCAACGGCCCGTGGGCATGGTCCAACATCGACACCAGCAAAGTG
AATTATGGTGTAACGGTACTGCCGACCTTCAAGGGTCAACCATCCAAACCGTTCGTTGGCGTGCTGAGCG
CAGGTATTAACGCCGCCAGTCCGAACAAAGAGCTGGCGAAAGAGTTCCTCGAAAACTATCTGCTGACTGA
TGAAGGTCTGGAAGCGGTTAATAAAGACAAACCGCTGGGTGCCGTAGCGCTGAAGTCTTACGAGGAAGAG
TTGGCGAAAGATCCACGTATTGCCGCCACCATGGAAAACGCCCAGAAAGGTGAAATCATGCCGAACATCC
CGCAGATGTCCGCTTTCTGGTATGCCGTGCGTACTGCGGTGATCAACGCCGCCAGCGGTCGTCAGACTGT
CGATGAAGCCCTGAAAGACCCTCCACTCGAGTTCGACATGTGGAAGGACTACTTCAACCTGAGCCAGGTC
GTGTGGGCCCTGTAAGCGGCCGCTTCCCTTTAGTGAGGGTTAATGCTTCGAGCAGACATGATAAGATACA
TTGATGAGTTTGGACAAACCACAACTAGAATGCAGTGAAAAAAATGCTTTATTTGTGAAATTTGTGATGC
TATTGCTTTATTTGTAACCATTATAAGCTGCAATAAACAAGTTAACAACAACAATTGCATTCATTTTATG
TTTCAGGTTCAGGGGGAGATGTGGGAGGTTTTTTAAAGCAAGTAAAACCTCTACAAATGTGGTAAAATCC
GATAAGGATCGATCCGGGCTGGCGTAATAGCGAAGAGGCCCGCACCGATCGCCCTTCCCAACAGTTGCGC
AGCCTGAATGGCGAATGG
[124 nt withheld, positions 2819-2942]
C
[91 nt withheld, positions 2944-3034]
A
[49 nt withheld, positions 3036-3084]
CCTTTGACGTTGGAGTCCACGTTCTTT
[37 nt withheld, positions 3112-3148]
ACCCTATCTCGGTCTATTCTTTTGATTTATAAGGGATTTTGCCGATTTCGGCCTATTGGTTAAAAAATGA
GCTGATTTAACAAAAATTTAACGCGAATTTTAACAAAATATTAACGCTTACAATTTCCTGATGCGGTATT
TTCTCCTTACGCATCTGTGCGGTATTTCACACCGCATACGCGGATCTGCGCAGCACCATGGCCTGAAATA
ACCTCTGAAAGAGGAACTTGGTTAGGTACCTTCTGAGGCGGAAAGAACCAGCTGTGGAATGTGTGTCAGT
TAGGGTGTGGAAAGTCCCCAGGCTCCCCAGCAGGCAGAAGTATGCAAAGCATGCATCTCAATTAGTCAGC
AACCAGGTGTGGAAAGTCCCCAGGCTCCCCAGCAGGCAGAAGTATGCAAAGCATGCATCTCAATTAGTCA
GCAACCATAGTCCCGCCCCTAACTCCGCCCATCCCGCCCCTAACTCCGCCCAGTTCCGCCCATTCTCCGC
CCCATGGCTGACTAATTTTTTTTATTTATGCAGAGGCCGAGGCCGCCTCGGCCTCTGAGCTATTCCAGAA
GTAGTGAGGAGGCTTTTTTGGAGGCCTAGGCTTTTGCAAAAAGCTTGATTCTTCTGACACAACAGTCTCG
AACTTAAGGCTAGAGCCACCATGATTGAACAAGATGGATTGCACGCAGGTTCTCCGGCCGCTTGGGTGGA
GAGGCTATTCGGCTATGACTGGGCACAACAGACAATCGGCTGCTCTGATGCCGCCGTGTTCCGGCTGTCA
GCGCAGGGGCGCCCGGTTCTTTTTGTCAAGACCGACCTGTCCGGTGCCCTGAATGAACTGCAGGACGAGG
CAGCGCGGCTATCGTGGCTGGCCACGACGGGCGTTCCTTGCGCAGCTGTGCTCGACGTTGTCACTGAAGC
GGGAAGGGACTGGCTGCTATTGGGCGAAGTGCCGGGGCAGGATCTCCTGTCATCTCACCTTGCTCCTGCC
GAGAAAGTATCCATCATGGCTGATGCAATGCGGCGGCTGCATACGCTTGATCCGGCTACCTGCCCATTCG
ACCACCAAGCGAAACATCGCATCGAGCGAGCACGTACTCGGATGGAAGCCGGTCTTGTCGATCAGGATGA
TCTGGACGAAGAGCATCAGGGGCTCGCGCCAGCCGAACTGTTCGCCAGGCTCAAGGCGCGCATGCCCGAC
GGCGAGGATCTCGTCGTGACCCATGGCGATGCCTGCTTGCCGAATATCATGGTGGAAAATGGCCGCTTTT
CTGGATTCATCGACTGTGGCCGGCTGGGTGTGGCGGACCGCTATCAGGACATAGCGTTGGCTACCCGTGA
TATTGCTGAAGAGCTTGGCGGCGAATGGGCTGACCGCTTCCTCGTGCTTTACGGTATCGCCGCTCCCGAT
TCGCAGCGCATCGCCTTCTATCGCCTTCTTGACGAGTTCTTCTGAGCGGGACTCTGGGGTTCGAAATGAC
CGACCAAGCGACGCCCAACCTGCCATCACGATGGCCGCAATAAAATATCTTTATTTTCATTACATCTGTG
TGTTGGTTTTTTGTGTGAATCGATAGCGATAAGGATCCGCGTATGGTGCACTCTCAGTACAATCTGCTCT
GATGCCGCATAGTTAAGCCAGCCCCGACACCCGCCAACACCCGCTGACGCGCCCTGACGGGCTTGTCTGC
TCCCGGCATCCGCTTACAGACAAGCTGTGACCGTCTCCGGGAGCTGCATGTGTCAGAGGTTTTCACCGTC
ATCACCGAAACGCGCGAGACGAAAGGGCCTCGTGATACGCCTATTTTTATAGGTTAATGTCATGATAATA
ATGGTTTCTTAGACGTCAGGTGGCACTTTTCGGGGAAATGTGCGCGGAACCCCTATTTGTTTATTTTTCT
AAATACATTCAAATATGTATCCGCTCATGAGACAATAACCCTGATAAATGCTTCAATAATATTGAAAAAG
GAAGAGTATGAGTATTCAACATTTCCGTGTCGCCCTTATTCCCTTTTTTGCGGCATTTTGCCTTCCTGTT
TTTGCTCACCCAGAAACGCTGGTGAAAGTAAAAGATGCTGAAGATCAGTTGGGTGCACGAGTGGGTTACA
TCGAACTGGATCTCAACAGCGGTAAGATCCTTGAGAGTTTTCGCCCCGAAGAACGTTTTCCAATGATGAG
CACTTTTAAAGTTCTGCTATGTGGCGCGGTATTATCCCGTATTGACGCCGGGCAAGAGCAACTCGGTCGC
CGCATACACTATTCTCAGAATGACTTGGTTGAGTACTCACCAGTCACAGAAAAGCATCTTACGGATGGCA
TGACAGTAAGAGAATTATGCAGTGCTGCCATAACCATGAGTGATAACACTGCGGCCAACTTACTTCTGAC
AACGATCGGAGGACCGAAGGAGCTAACCGCTTTTTTGCACAACATGGGGGATCATGTAACTCGCCTTGAT
CGTTGGGAACCGGAGCTGAATGAAGCCATACCAAACGACGAGCGTGACACCACGATGCCTGTAGCAATGG
CAACAACGTTGCGCAAACTATTAACTGGCGAACTACTTACTCTAGCTTCCCGGCAACAATTAATAGACTG
GATGGAGGCGGATAAAGTTGCAGGACCACTTCTGCGCTCGGCCCTTCCGGCTGGCTGGTTTATTGCTGAT
AAATCTGGAGCCGGTGAGCGTGGGTCTCGCGGTATCATTGCAGCACTGGGGCCAGATGGTAAGCCCTCCC
GTATCGTAGTTATCTACACGACGGGGAGTCAGGCAACTATGGATGAACGAAATAGACAGATCGCTGAGAT
AGGTGCCTCACTGATTAAGCATTGGTAACTGTCAGACCAAGTTTACTCATATATACTTTAGATTGATTTA
AAACTTCATTTTTAATTTAAAAGGATCTAGGTGAAGATCCTTTTTGATAATCTCATGACCAAAATCCCTT
AACGTGAGTTTTCGTTCCACTGAGCGTCAGACCCCGTAGAAAAGATCAAAGGATCTTCTTGAGATCCTTT
TTTTCTGCGCGTAATCTGCTGCTTGCAAACAAAAAAACCACCGCTACCAGCGGTGGTTTGTTTGCCGGAT
CAAGAGCTACCAACTCTTTTTCCGAAGGTAACTGGCTTCAGCAGAGCGCAGATACCAAATACTGTTCTTC
TAGTGTAGCCGTAGTTAGGCCACCACTTCAAGAACTCTGTAGCACCGCCTACATACCTCGCTCTGCTAAT
CCTGTTACCAGTGGCTGCTGCCAGTGGCGATAAGTCGTGTCTTACCGGGTTGGACTCAAGACGATAGTTA
CCGGATAAGGCGCAGCGGTCGGGCTGAACGGGGGGTTCGTGCACACAGCCCAGCTTGGAGCGAACGACCT
ACACCGAACTGAGATACCTACAGCGTGAGCTATGAGAAAGCGCCACGCTTCCCGAAGGGAGAAAGGCGGA
CAGGTATCCGGTAAGCGGCAGGGTCGGAACAGGAGAGCGCACGAGGGAGCTTCCAGGGGGAAACGCCTGG
TATCTTTATAGTCCTGTCGGGTTTCGCCACCTCTGACTTGAGCGTCGATTTTTGTGATGCTCGTCAGGGG
GGCGGAGCCTATGGAAAAACGCCAGCAACGCGGCCTTTTTACGGTTCCTGGCCTTTTGCTGGCCTTTTGC
TCACATGGCTCGACAGATCT
Features (pLannotate 1.2.2; 22 found; start..end, strand, type, name):
    140..517     +  enhancer       CMV enhancer: human cytomegalovirus immediate early enhancer
    518..729     +  promoter       CMV promoter: human cytomegalovirus (CMV) immediate early promoter
    890..1022    +  intron         chimeric intron: chimera between introns from human β-globin and immunoglobulin heavy chain genes
   1067..1085    +  promoter       T7 promoter: promoter for bacteriophage T7 RNA polymerase
   1107..1148    +  CDS            V5 tag: epitope tag from simian virus 5
   1170..1283    +  CDS            SBP: streptavidin-binding peptide selected from a peptide library; binds streptavidin with nanomolar affinity (Keefe et al., 2001)
   1308..2399    +  CDS            MBP: maltose binding protein from E. coli; malE (mutated); This version of the gene does not encode a signal sequence, so MBP will remain in the cytosol.
   2400..2462    +  CDS            NANOS2 (fragment): NANO2_HUMAN - Also known as NOS2. Experimental evidence at protein level: Swiss-Prot protein existence level 1. Plays a key role in the sexual differentiation of germ cells by promoting the male fate but suppressing the female fate. Represses the female fate pathways by suppressing meiosis, which in turn results in the promotion of the male fate. Maintains the suppression of meiosis by preventing STRA8 expression, which is required for premeiotic DNA replication, after CYP26B1 is decreased. Regulates the localization of the CCR4-NOT deadenylation complex to P-bodies and plays a role in recruit
   2477..2494    -  promoter       T3 promoter (fragment): promoter for bacteriophage T3 RNA polymerase
   2512..2633    -  polyA_signal   SV40 poly(A) signal: SV40 polyadenylation signal
   2656..2724    -  CDS            large T antigen (fragment): large T antigen from SV40 (simian virus 40)
   2748..2815    +  CDS            lacZα (fragment): LacZα fragment of β-galactosidase; lacZ fragment
   2819..3247    +  rep_origin     f1 ori (sequence partly withheld): f1 bacteriophage origin of replication; arrow indicates direction of (+) strand synthesis
   3275..3326    -  misc_feature   bom (fragment): basis of mobility region from pBR322
   3391..3748    +  promoter       SV40 promoter: SV40 enhancer and early promoter
   3799..4590    +  CDS            neo: KKA2_KLEPN - Also known as kan, nptII. Experimental evidence at protein level: Swiss-Prot protein existence level 1. Resistance to kanamycin, neomycin, paromomycin, ribostamycin, butirosin and gentamicin B. From Klebsiella pneumoniae.
   4657..4705    +  polyA_signal   poly(A) signal: synthetic polyadenylation signal
   4725..4779    -  misc_feature   bom (fragment): basis of mobility region from pBR322
   4881..4916    -  CDS            rop (fragment): Rop protein, which maintains plasmids at low copy number; rop
   5011..5115    +  promoter       AmpR promoter: bla
   5116..5976    +  CDS            AmpR: β-lactamase; bla; confers resistance to ampicillin, carbenicillin, and related antibiotics
   6147..6735    +  rep_origin     ori: high-copy-number ColE1/pMB1/pBR322/pUC origin of replication
