[The description below was written by a language model from this plasmid's Addgene catalogue record and pLannotate feature annotations shown in this document.]
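Description:
pCIneo-V5-SBP-MBP-HsNanos2_6-22_X is a mammalian expression plasmid of about 6.8 kb built on the pCI-neo backbone. It is propagated in E. coli as a high-copy plasmid through a ColE1/pUC-type origin and selected with ampicillin via the β-lactamase gene. An f1 origin is also present, which in principle allows single-stranded DNA production. For selection in mammalian cells, the backbone carries a neomycin phosphotransferase gene driven by the SV40 enhancer/early promoter and terminated by a synthetic poly(A) signal, allowing G418 selection of stable transfectants.

The expression cassette uses the human CMV immediate-early enhancer and promoter followed by a chimeric β-globin/immunoglobulin intron, which generally improves transcript processing and expression. A T7 promoter lies just upstream of the coding region and could support in vitro transcription. The open reading frame encodes a tandem N-terminal tag array: a V5 epitope for immunodetection, a streptavidin-binding peptide (SBP) for affinity capture on streptavidin resin, and a signal-sequence-less E. coli maltose-binding protein (MBP). This array is fused to a short fragment of human NANOS2 corresponding to residues 6–22. MBP likely acts as a stable carrier for this small peptide. The cassette ends with an SV40 poly(A) signal. According to the depositor, the insert was synthesized and codon-optimized for human cells.

The annotation notes that NANOS2 helps recruit the CCR4-NOT deadenylase complex, and the associated study addresses the structural basis of that recruitment and of translational repression. The construct therefore appears suited to pull-down or co-precipitation assays in human cells that test whether this short region interacts with CCR4-NOT components. The record does not explain the "_X" suffix in the name.
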