Addgene plasmid #147951: pCIneo-V5-SBP-MBP-HsNanos2_6-22_X
Purpose: Mammalian Expression of HsNanos2_6-22
Depositing lab: Elisa Izaurralde. Depositing organization: Max Planck Institute for Developmental Biology. Publication: Structural basis for the Nanos-mediated recruitment of the CCR4-NOT complex and translational repression. Bhandari D, Raisch T, Weichenrieder O, Jonas S, Izaurralde E. Genes Dev. 2014 Apr 15;28(8):888-901. doi: 10.1101/gad.237289.113. PubMed 24736845.
Backbone
  Vector backbone: pCI-neo
  Vector type: Mammalian Expression
Growth in bacteria
  Bacterial resistance: Ampicillin, 100 μg/mL
  Growth temperature: 37°C
  Growth strain: DH5alpha
  Copy number: High Copy
Gene/Insert
  Gene/Insert name: HsNanos2_6-22
  Species: H. sapiens (human)
  Entrez Gene: NANOS2 (a.k.a. NOS2)
  Cloning method: Unknown
Terms and licenses: Academic/Nonprofit Terms; Industry Terms: Not Available to Industry
Depositor comments: synthesized DNA from GeneArt. Codon optimized for Expression in human cells. Plasmids from this collection were made available to the research community and donated after the lab closed. Please note that the sequence provided by the depositing laboratory may be theoretical/predicted or based on Sanger sequencing results. There may be discrepancies between sequencing results obtained by Addgene and the depositor sequence. If an Addgene verified sequence is not available, please contact before placing your order to request that our lab fully sequence the plasmid.
How to cite: pCIneo-V5-SBP-MBP-HsNanos2_6-22_X was a gift from Elisa Izaurralde (Addgene plasmid # 147951 ; http://n2t.net/addgene:147951 ; RRID:Addgene_147951)
